>Addgene plasmid #144367 | TFORF1583 | addgene full sequence | sequence record 353015 | Addgene NGS Result
GGCTCCGGTGCCCGTCAGTGGGCAGAGCGCACATCGCCCACAGTCCCCGAGAAGTTGGGGGGAGGGGTCG
GCAATTGAACCGGTGCCTAGAGAAGGTGGCGCGGGGTAAACTGGGAAAGTGATGTCGTGTACTGGCTCCG
CCTTTTTCCCGAGGGTGGGGGAGAACCGTATATAAGTGCAGTAGTCGCCGTGAACGTTCTTTTTCGCAAC
GGGTTTGCCGCCAGAACACAGGTAAGTGCCGTGTGTGGTTCCCGCGGGCCTGGCCTCTTTACGGGTTATG
GCCCTTGCGTGCCTTGAATTACTTCCACCTGGCTGCAGTACGTGATTCTTGATCCCGAGCTTCGGGTTGG
AAGTGGGTGGGAGAGTTCGAGGCCTTGCGCTTAAGGAGCCCCTTCGCCTCGTGCTTGAGTTGAGGCCTGG
CCTGGGCGCTGGGGCCGCCGCGTGCGAATCTGGTGGCACCTTCGCGCCTGTCTCGCTGCTTTCGATAAGT
CTCTAGCCATTTAAAATTTTTGATGACCTGCTGCGACGCTTTTTTTCTGGCAAGATAGTCTTGTAAATGC
GGGCCAAGATCTGCACACTGGTATTTCGGTTTTTGGGGCCGCGGGCGGCGACGGGGCCCGTGCGTCCCAG
CGCACATGTTCGGCGAGGCGGGGCCTGCGAGCGCGGCCACCGAGAATCGGACGGGGGTAGTCTCAAGCTG
GCCGGCCTGCTCTGGTGCCTGGCCTCGCGCCGCCGTGTATCGCCCCGCCCTGGGCGGCAAGGCTGGCCCG
GTCGGCACCAGTTGCGTGAGCGGAAAGATGGCCGCTTCCCGGCCCTGCTGCAGGGAGCTCAAAATGGAGG
ACGCGGCGCTCGGGAGAGCGGGCGGGTGAGTCACCCACACAAAGGAAAAGGGCCTTTCCGTCCTCAGCCG
TCGCTTCATGTGACTCCACGGAGTACCGGGCGCCGTCCAGGCACCTCGATTAGTTCTCGAGCTTTTGGAG
TACGTCGTCTTTAGGTTGGGGGGAGGGGTTTTATGCGATGGAGTTTCCCCACACTGAGTGGGTGGAGACT
GAAGTTAGGCCAGCTTGGCACTTGATGTAATTCTCCTTGGAATTTGCCCTTTTTGAGTTTGGATCTTGGT
TCATTCTCAAGCCTCAGACAGTGGTTCAAAGTTTTTTTCTTCCATTTCAGGTGTCGTGAGGCTAGCACCG
CCACCATGTGGCTGGGGACTTCAGGGAAGAGTGGGTTACCTGGACACTGCTTAGAGAATCCTCTCCAGGA
ATGCCACCCAGCACAGTTAGAAGAATGGGCTCTCAAAGGAATTTCCAGGCCTAGTGTAATCTCCCAGCCG
GAGCAGAAAGAAGAGCCATGGGTCCTACCACTCCAAAACTTTGAGGCGAGGAAGATCCCGAGGGAAAGCC
ACACAGACTGTGAGCATCAGGTGGCAAAGCTCAATCAGGACAATTCTGAAACAGCAGAACAATGTGGAAC
ATCCTCAGAAAGGACCAATAAAGATCTTTCTCATACTCTTAGTTGGGGAGGAAACTGGGAGCAAGGCCTA
GAATTAGAAGGGCAACATGGAACCCTTCCAGGAGAGGGCCAGCTGGAGTCCTTTTCACAGGAGAGGGATT
TAAACAAGCTCCTGGATGGATATGTAGGAGAGAAGCCTATGTGTGCAGAATGCGGGAAAAGCTTTAACCA
GAGTTCCTATCTCATAAGACACCTAAGAACCCACACTGGCGAGAGGCCCTATACGTGCATTGAGTGTGGG
AAAGGCTTCAAACAGAGCTCAGACCTTGTCACCCATCGCAGAACACACACAGGAGAGAAGCCCTACCAAT
GCAAGGGGTGTGAGAAGAAATTCAGCGACAGCTCAACACTCATCAAACATCAGAGAACCCACACAGGGGA
GAGACCCTATGAGTGCCCAGAGTGTGGAAAGACTTTTGGGCGGAAGCCACACCTCATAATGCACCAAAGA
ACCCACACAGGCGAGAAGCCCTACGCGTGCCTGGAATGTCACAAAAGCTTCAGTCGAAGCTCAAATTTCA
TCACTCACCAGAGGACCCACACAGGGGTGAAGCCTTACAGGTGTAATGACTGTGGGGAGAGTTTTAGCCA
GAGCTCGGATTTGATTAAGCACCAACGAACCCACACGGGAGAACGGCCCTTCAAATGCCCGGAGTGCGGG
AAGGGCTTCAGAGATAGTTCTCATTTTGTAGCTCACATGAGCACTCATTCAGGAGAGAGGCCTTTCAGTT
GTCCTGACTGCCACAAAAGCTTCAGTCAGAGCTCACATTTGGTCACGCACCAAAGAACACACACAGGTGA
GAGACCTTTTAAGTGCGAAAACTGTGGGAAAGGATTCGCCGACAGCTCCGCCCTCATTAAGCACCAACGA
ATCCACACCGGAGAAAGACCCTACAAATGTGGAGAGTGTGGGAAGAGCTTCAATCAGAGCTCCCACTTTA
TTACCCATCAGCGAATCCACTTAGGAGACAGGCCCTATCGATGTCCTGAGTGTGGCAAGACCTTCAATCA
GCGTTCCCATTTCCTCACACACCAGAGAACGCATACAGGAGAAAAACCTTTCCACTGTAGTAAATGTAAC
AAGAGCTTCCGTCAGAAAGCGCATCTTTTATGCCATCAAAACACCCATTTGATTTAGTAATGAACTAGTC
CGTAACTTGAAAGTATTTCGATTTCTTGGCTTTATATATCTTGTGGAAAGGACGACAACGTAATGCGGAT
CCACCACGCACGCGTTAAGTCGACAATCAACCTCTGGATTACAAAATTTGTGAAAGATTGACTGGTATTC
TTAACTATGTTGCTCCTTTTACGCTATGTGGATACGCTGCTTTAATGCCTTTGTATCATGCTATTGCTTC
CCGTATGGCTTTCATTTTCTCCTCCTTGTATAAATCCTGGTTGCTGTCTCTTTATGAGGAGTTGTGGCCC
GTTGTCAGGCAACGTGGCGTGGTGTGCACTGTGTTTGCTGACGCAACCCCCACTGGTTGGGGCATTGCCA
CCACCTGTCAGCTCCTTTCCGGGACTTTCGCTTTCCCCCTCCCTATTGCCACGGCGGAACTCATCGCCGC
CTGCCTTGCCCGCTGCTGGACAGGGGCTCGGCTGTTGGGCACTGACAATTCCGTGGTGTTGTCGGGGAAA
TCATCGTCCTTTCCTTGGCTGCTCGCCTGTGTTGCCACCTGGATTCTGCGCGGGACGTCCTTCTGCTACG
TCCCTTCGGCCCTCAATCCAGCGGACCTTCCTTCCCGCGGCCTGCTGCCGGCTCTGCGGCCTCTTCCGCG
TCTTCGCCTTCGCCCTCAGACGAGTCGGATCTCCCTTTGGGCCGCCTCCCCGCGTCGACTTTAAGACCAA
TGACTTACAAGGCAGCTGTAGATCTTAGCCACTTTTTAAAAGAAAAGGGGGGACTGGAAGGGCTAATTCA
CTCCCAACGAAGACAAGATCTGCTTTTTGCTTGTACTGGGTCTCTCTGGTTAGACCAGATCTGAGCCTGG
GAGCTCTCTGGCTAACTAGGGAACCCACTGCTTAAGCCTCAATAAAGCTTGCCTTGAGTGCTTCAAGTAG
TGTGTGCCCGTCTGTTGTGTGACTCTGGTAACTAGAGATCCCTCAGACCCTTTTAGTCAGTGTGGAAAAT
CTCTAGCAGTACGTATAGTAGTTCATGTCATCTTATTATTCAGTATTTATAACTTGCAAAGAAATGAATA
TCAGAGAGTGAGAGGAACTTGTTTATTGCAGCTTATAATGGTTACAAATAAAGCAATAGCATCACAAATT
TCACAAATAAAGCATTTTTTTCACTGCATTCTAGTTGTGGTTTGTCCAAACTCATCAATGTATCTTATCA
TGTCTGGCTCTAGCTATCCCGCCCCTAACTCCGCCCATCCCGCCCCTAACTCCGCCCAGTTCCGCCCATT
CTCCGCCCCATGGCTGACTAATTTTTTTTATTTATGCAGAGGCCGAGGCCGCCTCGGCCTCTGAGCTATT
CCAGAAGTAGTGAGGAGGCTTTTTTGGAGGCCTAGGGACGTACCCAATTCGCCCTATAGTGAGTCGTATT
ACGCGCGCTCACTGGCCGTCGTTTTACAACGTCGTGACTGGGAAAACCCTGGCGTTACCCAACTTAATCG
CCTTGCAGCACATCCCCCTTTCGCCAGCTGGCGTAATAGCGAAGAGGCCCGCACCGATCGCCCTTCCCAA
CAGTTGCGCAGCCTGAATGGCGAATGGG
[124 nt withheld, positions 4229-4352]
C
[91 nt withheld, positions 4354-4444]
A
[49 nt withheld, positions 4446-4494]
CCTTTGACGTTGGAGTCCACGTTCTTT
[37 nt withheld, positions 4522-4558]
ACCCTATCTCGGTCTATTCTTTTGATTTATAAGGGATTTTGCCGATTTCGGCCTATTGGTTAAAAAATGA
GCTGATTTAACAAAAATTTAACGCGAATTTTAACAAAATATTAACGCTTACAATTTAGGTGGCACTTTTC
GGGGAAATGTGCGCGGAACCCCTATTTGTTTATTTTTCTAAATACATTCAAATATGTATCCGCTCATGAG
ACAATAACCCTGATAAATGCTTCAATAATATTGAAAAAGGAAGAGTATGAGTATTCAACATTTCCGTGTC
GCCCTTATTCCCTTTTTTGCGGCATTTTGCCTTCCTGTTTTTGCTCACCCAGAAACGCTGGTGAAAGTAA
AAGATGCTGAAGATCAGTTGGGTGCACGAGTGGGTTACATCGAACTGGATCTCAACAGCGGTAAGATCCT
TGAGAGTTTTCGCCCCGAAGAACGTTTTCCAATGATGAGCACTTTTAAAGTTCTGCTATGTGGCGCGGTA
TTATCCCGTATTGACGCCGGGCAAGAGCAACTCGGTCGCCGCATACACTATTCTCAGAATGACTTGGTTG
AGTACTCACCAGTCACAGAAAAGCATCTTACGGATGGCATGACAGTAAGAGAATTATGCAGTGCTGCCAT
AACCATGAGTGATAACACTGCGGCCAACTTACTTCTGACAACGATCGGAGGACCGAAGGAGCTAACCGCT
TTTTTGCACAACATGGGGGATCATGTAACTCGCCTTGATCGTTGGGAACCGGAGCTGAATGAAGCCATAC
CAAACGACGAGCGTGACACCACGATGCCTGTAGCAATGGCAACAACGTTGCGCAAACTATTAACTGGCGA
ACTACTTACTCTAGCTTCCCGGCAACAATTAATAGACTGGATGGAGGCGGATAAAGTTGCAGGACCACTT
CTGCGCTCGGCCCTTCCGGCTGGCTGGTTTATTGCTGATAAATCTGGAGCCGGTGAGCGTGGGTCTCGCG
GTATCATTGCAGCACTGGGGCCAGATGGTAAGCCCTCCCGTATCGTAGTTATCTACACGACGGGGAGTCA
GGCAACTATGGATGAACGAAATAGACAGATCGCTGAGATAGGTGCCTCACTGATTAAGCATTGGTAACTG
TCAGACCAAGTTTACTCATATATACTTTAGATTGATTTAAAACTTCATTTTTAATTTAAAAGGATCTAGG
TGAAGATCCTTTTTGATAATCTCATGACCAAAATCCCTTAACGTGAGTTTTCGTTCCACTGAGCGTCAGA
CCCCGTAGAAAAGATCAAAGGATCTTCTTGAGATCCTTTTTTTCTGCGCGTAATCTGCTGCTTGCAAACA
AAAAAACCACCGCTACCAGCGGTGGTTTGTTTGCCGGATCAAGAGCTACCAACTCTTTTTCCGAAGGTAA
CTGGCTTCAGCAGAGCGCAGATACCAAATACTGTTCTTCTAGTGTAGCCGTAGTTAGGCCACCACTTCAA
GAACTCTGTAGCACCGCCTACATACCTCGCTCTGCTAATCCTGTTACCAGTGGCTGCTGCCAGTGGCGAT
AAGTCGTGTCTTACCGGGTTGGACTCAAGACGATAGTTACCGGATAAGGCGCAGCGGTCGGGCTGAACGG
GGGGTTCGTGCACACAGCCCAGCTTGGAGCGAACGACCTACACCGAACTGAGATACCTACAGCGTGAGCT
ATGAGAAAGCGCCACGCTTCCCGAAGGGAGAAAGGCGGACAGGTATCCGGTAAGCGGCAGGGTCGGAACA
GGAGAGCGCACGAGGGAGCTTCCAGGGGGAAACGCCTGGTATCTTTATAGTCCTGTCGGGTTTCGCCACC
TCTGACTTGAGCGTCGATTTTTGTGATGCTCGTCAGGGGGGCGGAGCCTATGGAAAAACGCCAGCAACGC
GGCCTTTTTACGGTTCCTGGCCTTTTGCTGGCCTTTTGCTCACATGTTCTTTCCTGCGTTATCCCCTGAT
TCTGTGGATAACCGTATTACCGCCTTTGAGTGAGCTGATACCGCTCGCCGCAGCCGAACGACCGAGCGCA
GCGAGTCAGTGAGCGAGGAAGCGGAAGAGCGCCCAATACGCAAACCGCCTCTCCCCGCGCGTTGGCCGAT
TCATTAATGCAGCTGGCACGACAGGTTTCCCGACTGGAAAGCGGGCAGTGAGCGCAACGCAATTAATGTG
AGTTAGCTCACTCATTAGGCACCCCAGGCTTTACACTTTATGCTTCCGGCTCGTATGTTGTGTGGAATTG
TGAGCGGATAACAATTTCACACAGGAAACAGCTATGACCATGATTACGCCAAGCGCGCAATTAACCCTCA
CTAAAGGGAACAAAAGCTGGAGCTGCAAGCTTAATGTAGTCTTATGCAATACTCTTGTAGTCTTGCAACA
TGGTAACGATGAGTTAGCAACATGCCTTACAAGGAGAGAAAAAGCACCGTGCATGCCGATTGGTGGAAGT
AAGGTGGTACGATCGTGCCTTATTAGGAAGGCAACAGACGGGTCTGACATGGATTGGACGAACCACTGAA
TTGCCGCATTGCAGAGATATTGTATTTAAGTGCCTAGCTCGATACATAAACGGGTCTCTCTGGTTAGACC
AGATCTGAGCCTGGGAGCTCTCTGGCTAACTAGGGAACCCACTGCTTAAGCCTCAATAAAGCTTGCCTTG
AGTGCTTCAAGTAGTGTGTGCCCGTCTGTTGTGTGACTCTGGTAACTAGAGATCCCTCAGACCCTTTTAG
TCAGTGTGGAAAATCTCTAGCAGTGGCGCCCGAACAGGGACTTGAAAGCGAAAGGGAAACCAGAGGAGCT
CTCTCGACGCAGGACTCGGCTTGCTGAAGCGCGCACGGCAAGAGGCGAGGGGCGGCGACTGGTGAGTACG
CCAAAAATTTTGACTAGCGGAGGCTAGAAGGAGAGAGATGGGTGCGAGAGCGTCAGTATTAAGCGGGGGA
GAATTAGATCGCGATGGGAAAAAATTCGGTTAAGGCCAGGGGGAAAGAAAAAATATAAATTAAAACATAT
AGTATGGGCAAGCAGGGAGCTAGAACGATTCGCAGTTAATCCTGGCCTGTTAGAAACATCAGAAGGCTGT
AGACAAATACTGGGACAGCTACAACCATCCCTTCAGACAGGATCAGAAGAACTTAGATCATTATATAATA
CAGTAGCAACCCTCTATTGTGTGCATCAAAGGATAGAGATAAAAGACACCAAGGAAGCTTTAGACAAGAT
AGAGGAAGAGCAAAACAAAAGTAAGACCACCGCACAGCAAGCGGCCGCTGATCTTCAGACCTGGAGGAGG
AGATATGAGGGACAATTGGAGAAGTGAATTATATAAATATAAAGTAGTAAAAATTGAACCATTAGGAGTA
GCACCCACCAAGGCAAAGAGAAGAGTGGTGCAGAGAGAAAAAAGAGCAGTGGGAATAGGAGCTTTGTTCC
TTGGGTTCTTGGGAGCAGCAGGAAGCACTATGGGCGCAGCGTCAATGACGCTGACGGTACAGGCCAGACA
ATTATTGTCTGGTATAGTGCAGCAGCAGAACAATTTGCTGAGGGCTATTGAGGCGCAACAGCATCTGTTG
CAACTCACAGTCTGGGGCATCAAGCAGCTCCAGGCAAGAATCCTGGCTGTGGAAAGATACCTAAAGGATC
AACAGCTCCTGGGGATTTGGGGTTGCTCTGGAAAACTCATTTGCACCACTGCTGTGCCTTGGAATGCTAG
TTGGAGTAATAAATCTCTGGAACAGATTTGGAATCACACGACCTGGATGGAGTGGGACAGAGAAATTAAC
AATTACACAAGCTTAATACACTCCTTAATTGAAGAATCGCAAAACCAGCAAGAAAAGAATGAACAAGAAT
TATTGGAATTAGATAAATGGGCAAGTTTGTGGAATTGGTTTAACATAACAAATTGGCTGTGGTATATAAA
ATTATTCATAATGATAGTAGGAGGCTTGGTAGGTTTAAGAATAGTTTTTGCTGTACTTTCTATAGTGAAT
AGAGTTAGGCAGGGATATTCACCATTATCGTTTCAGACCCACCTCCCAACCCCGAGGGGACCCATGCATT
GCATCTCAATTAGTCAGCAACCAGGTGTGGAAAGTCCCCAGGCTCCCCAGCAGGCAGAAGTATGCAAAGC
ATGCGTCTCAATTAGTCAGCAACCATAGTCCCGCCCCTAACTCCGCCCATCCCGCCCCTAACTCCGCCCA
GTTCCGCCCATTCTCCGCCCCATGGCTGACTAATTTTTTTTATTTATGCAGAGGCCGAGGCCGCCTCGGC
CTCTGAGCTATTCCAGAAGTAGTGAGGAGGCTTTTTTGGAGGCCTAGGCTTTTGCAAAAAGCTTTCTAGA
GGTACCACCGGAGCTTACCATGACCGAGTACAAGCCCACGGTGCGCCTCGCCACCCGCGACGACGTCCCC
AGGGCCGTACGCACCCTCGCCGCCGCGTTCGCCGACTACCCCGCCACGCGCCACACCGTCGATCCGGACC
GCCACATCGAGCGGGTCACCGAGCTGCAAGAACTCTTCCTCACGCGCGTCGGGCTCGACATCGGCAAGGT
GTGGGTCGCGGACGACGGCGCCGCCGTGGCGGTCTGGACCACGCCGGAGAGCGTCGAAGCGGGGGCGGTG
TTCGCCGAGATCGGCCCGCGCATGGCCGAGTTGAGCGGTTCCCGGCTGGCCGCGCAGCAACAGATGGAAG
GCCTCCTGGCGCCGCACCGGCCCAAGGAGCCCGCGTGGTTCCTGGCCACCGTCGGCGTCTCGCCCGACCA
CCAGGGCAAGGGTCTGGGCAGCGCCGTCGTGCTCCCCGGAGTGGAGGCGGCCGAGCGCGCCGGGGTGCCC
GCCTTCCTGGAGACCTCCGCGCCCCGCAACCTCCCCTTCTACGAGCGGCTCGGCTTCACCGTCACCGCCG
ACGTCGAGGTGCCCGAAGGACCGCGCACCTGGTGCATGACCCGCAAGCCCGGTGCCAGTTAACGAATTCT
AGATCTTGAGACAAATGGCAGTATTCATCCACAATTTTAAAAGAAAAGGGGGGATTGGGGGGTACAGTGC
AGGGGAAAGAATAGTAGACATAATAGCAACAGACATACAAACTAAAGAATTACAAAAACAAATTACAAAA
ATTCAAAATTTTCGGGTTTATTACAGGGACAGCAGAGATCCACTTTGGCGCCGGCTCGAGGCCTGCAGGT
GCAAAGATGGATAAAGTTTTAAACAGAGAGGAATCTTTGCAGCTAATGGACCTTCTAGGTCTTGAAAGGA
GTGGGAATT
Features (pLannotate 1.2.2; 31 found; start..end, strand, type, name):
      1..1179    +  promoter       EF-1α promoter: strong constitutive promoter for human elongation factor EF-1α
   1196..1735    +  CDS            ZNF774 (fragment): ZN774_HUMAN - Experimental evidence at protein level: Swiss-Prot protein existence level 1. May be involved in transcriptional regulation. From Homo sapiens (Human).
   2660..2713    +  promoter       U6 promoter (fragment): RNA polymerase III promoter for human U6 snRNA
   2755..3343    +  misc_feature   WPRE: woodchuck hepatitis virus posttranscriptional regulatory element
   3394..3413    +  misc_feature   cPPT/CTS (fragment): central polypurine tract and central termination sequence of HIV-1
   3415..3648    +  LTR            3' LTR (ΔU3): self-inactivating 3' long terminal repeat (LTR) from HIV-1
   3726..3847    +  polyA_signal   SV40 poly(A) signal: SV40 polyadenylation signal
   3887..4022    +  rep_origin     SV40 ori: SV40 origin of replication
   4043..4061    -  promoter       T7 promoter: promoter for bacteriophage T7 RNA polymerase
   4069..4224    +  CDS            lacZα (fragment): LacZα fragment of β-galactosidase; lacZ fragment
   4229..4657    +  rep_origin     f1 ori (sequence partly withheld): f1 bacteriophage origin of replication; arrow indicates direction of (+) strand synthesis
   4710..4814    +  promoter       AmpR promoter: bla
   4815..5675    +  CDS            AmpR: β-lactamase; bla; confers resistance to ampicillin, carbenicillin, and related antibiotics
   5846..6434    +  rep_origin     ori: high-copy-number ColE1/pMB1/pBR322/pUC origin of replication
   6617..6709    +  CDS            lacI (fragment): lac repressor; lacI; The lac repressor binds to the lac operator to inhibit transcription in E. coli. This inhibition can be relieved by adding lactose or isopropyl-β-D-thiogalactopyranoside (IPTG).
   6722..6743    +  protein_bind   CAP binding site: CAP binding activates transcription in the presence of cAMP. E. coli catabolite activator protein
   6758..6788    +  promoter       lac promoter: promoter for the E. coli lac operon
   6796..6812    +  protein_bind   lac operator: The lac repressor binds to the lac operator to inhibit transcription in E. coli. This inhibition can be relieved by adding lactose or isopropyl-β-D-thiogalactopyranoside (IPTG). lac repressor encoded by lacI
   6857..6875    +  promoter       T3 promoter: promoter for bacteriophage T3 RNA polymerase
   6903..7129    +  promoter       RSV promoter: Rous sarcoma virus enhancer/promoter
   7130..7310    +  LTR            5' LTR (truncated): truncated 5' long terminal repeat (LTR) from HIV-1
   7357..7482    +  misc_feature   HIV-1 Ψ: packaging signal of human immunodeficiency virus type 1
   7466..7829    +  CDS            HIV-1 gag (fragment): gag protein from human immunodeficiency virus 1; gag
   7975..8208    +  misc_feature   RRE: The Rev response element (RRE) of HIV-1 allows for Rev-dependent mRNA export from the nucleus to the cytoplasm.
   8585..8611    +  CDS            Rev (fragment): human immunodeficiency virus 1 (HIV-1) Rev protein; rev; enhances nuclear export of unspliced and incompletely spliced viral mRNAs
   8618..8641    +  promoter       SV40 promoter (fragment): SV40 early promoter
   8642..8713    +  promoter       SV40 promoter (fragment): SV40 enhancer and early promoter
   8737..8872    +  rep_origin     SV40 ori: SV40 origin of replication
   8918..9514    +  CDS            PuroR (fragment): puromycin N-acetyltransferase; pac from Streptomyces; confers resistance to puromycin
   9563..9680    +  misc_feature   cPPT/CTS: central polypurine tract and central termination sequence of HIV-1
   9745..9811    +  CDS            small t antigen (fragment): SV40 (simian virus 40) small t antigen
