[The description below was written by a language model from this plasmid's Addgene catalogue record and pLannotate feature annotations shown in this document.]
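Description:
TFORF1583 is a lentiviral mammalian expression plasmid built on the pLX_TRC317 backbone, one member of a barcoded library of human transcription factor open reading frames. It carries the human zinc-finger gene ZNF774 (a synthesized ORF corresponding to a specific RefSeq/Ensembl transcript) downstream of the strong constitutive EF-1α promoter. The record states that each library member carries a unique 24-bp barcode, which allows the transcription factor to be identified by sequencing in pooled overexpression screens. The barcode is not annotated separately in the feature table. The automated annotation labels only the first part of the insert as a ZNF774 fragment, although the recorded insert size and the gap before the next feature are consistent with a longer ORF. A WPRE follows the insert to enhance transcript stability and expression.

The viral framework is of the third-generation, self-inactivating type. An RSV promoter drives a truncated HIV-1 5' LTR, followed by the Ψ packaging signal with a partial gag sequence, the RRE for Rev-dependent nuclear export, a cPPT/CTS, and a ΔU3 3' LTR, with an SV40 polyadenylation signal beyond it. Packaging functions therefore have to be supplied in trans. Within the proviral region, upstream of the EF-1α cassette, an SV40 early promoter drives puromycin N-acetyltransferase, so transduced cells can be selected with puromycin. In bacteria the plasmid is maintained at high copy by a ColE1/pUC-type origin with ampicillin resistance, and an f1 origin and leftover lac and T7/T3 elements from the cloning backbone are also present. The depositor notes that the plasmid may recombine during propagation. The construct is intended for stable ZNF774 overexpression, individually or in pooled directed-differentiation screens.
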