Addgene plasmid #144367: TFORF1583
Purpose: Lentiviral vector for overexpressing transcription factor ORFs with unique 24-bp barcodes. Barcodes facilitate identification of transcription factors in pooled screens.
Depositing lab: Feng Zhang. Depositing organization: Broad Institute. Publication: A transcription factor atlas of directed differentiation. Joung J, Ma S, Tay T, Geiger-Schuller KR, Kirchgatterer PC, Verdine VK, Guo B, Arias-Garcia MA, Allen WE, Singh A, Kuksenko O, Abudayyeh OO, Gootenberg JS, Fu Z, Macrae RK, Buenrostro JD, Regev A, Zhang F. Cell. 2023 Jan 5;186(1):209-229.e26. doi: 10.1016/j.cell.2022.11.026. PubMed 36608654.
Backbone
  Vector backbone: pLX_TRC317
  Backbone manufacturer: Broad Institute Genetic Perturbation Platform
  Backbone size w/o insert (bp): 8264
  Vector type: Mammalian Expression, Lentiviral
  Selectable markers: Puromycin
Growth in bacteria
  Bacterial resistance: Ampicillin, 100 μg/mL
  Growth temperature: 37°C
  Growth strain: NEB Stable
  Copy number: High Copy
Gene/Insert
  Gene/Insert name: ZNF774
  Species: H. sapiens (human)
  Insert size (bp): 1553
  Entrez Gene: ZNF774
  Promoter: EF1a
  Cloning method: Unknown
  Sequencing primers: 5′ GGGTGGAGACTGAAGTTAGGCCAG; 3′ CACATAGCGTAAAAGGAGCAACATAG
Terms and licenses: Academic/Nonprofit Terms; Industry Terms: Not Available to Industry
Depositor comments: NM_001004309,ENST00000354377 . The transcription factor ORF portion of this plasmid was synthesized by Genewiz. Please test multiple small colonies in case of plasmid recombination. To make this collection available in a timely manner, a portion of this collection was not fully sequenced by Addgene. If an Addgene verified full plasmid sequence is not available, please contact us prior to placing an order to request the full sequence.
How to cite: TFORF1583 was a gift from Feng Zhang (Addgene plasmid # 144367 ; http://n2t.net/addgene:144367 ; RRID:Addgene_144367)
