>Addgene plasmid #144367 | TFORF1583 | depositor partial sequence | sequence record 285216 | Insert
ACCGCCACCATGTGGCTGGGGACTTCAGGGAAGAGTGGGTTACCTGGACACTGCTTAGAGAATCCTCTCC
AGGAATGCCACCCAGCACAGTTAGAAGAATGGGCTCTCAAAGGAATTTCCAGGCCTAGTGTAATCTCCCA
GCCGGAGCAGAAAGAAGAGCCATGGGTCCTACCACTCCAAAACTTTGAGGCGAGGAAGATCCCGAGGGAA
AGCCACACAGACTGTGAGCATCAGGTGGCAAAGCTCAATCAGGACAATTCTGAAACAGCAGAACAATGTG
GAACATCCTCAGAAAGGACCAATAAAGATCTTTCTCATACTCTTAGTTGGGGAGGAAACTGGGAGCAAGG
CCTAGAATTAGAAGGGCAACATGGAACCCTTCCAGGAGAGGGCCAGCTGGAGTCCTTTTCACAGGAGAGG
GATTTAAACAAGCTCCTGGATGGATATGTAGGAGAGAAGCCTATGTGTGCAGAATGCGGGAAAAGCTTTA
ACCAGAGTTCCTATCTCATAAGACACCTAAGAACCCACACTGGCGAGAGGCCCTATACGTGCATTGAGTG
TGGGAAAGGCTTCAAACAGAGCTCAGACCTTGTCACCCATCGCAGAACACACACAGGAGAGAAGCCCTAC
CAATGCAAGGGGTGTGAGAAGAAATTCAGCGACAGCTCAACACTCATCAAACATCAGAGAACCCACACAG
GGGAGAGACCCTATGAGTGCCCAGAGTGTGGAAAGACTTTTGGGCGGAAGCCACACCTCATAATGCACCA
AAGAACCCACACAGGCGAGAAGCCCTACGCGTGCCTGGAATGTCACAAAAGCTTCAGTCGAAGCTCAAAT
TTCATCACTCACCAGAGGACCCACACAGGGGTGAAGCCTTACAGGTGTAATGACTGTGGGGAGAGTTTTA
GCCAGAGCTCGGATTTGATTAAGCACCAACGAACCCACACGGGAGAACGGCCCTTCAAATGCCCGGAGTG
CGGGAAGGGCTTCAGAGATAGTTCTCATTTTGTAGCTCACATGAGCACTCATTCAGGAGAGAGGCCTTTC
AGTTGTCCTGACTGCCACAAAAGCTTCAGTCAGAGCTCACATTTGGTCACGCACCAAAGAACACACACAG
GTGAGAGACCTTTTAAGTGCGAAAACTGTGGGAAAGGATTCGCCGACAGCTCCGCCCTCATTAAGCACCA
ACGAATCCACACCGGAGAAAGACCCTACAAATGTGGAGAGTGTGGGAAGAGCTTCAATCAGAGCTCCCAC
TTTATTACCCATCAGCGAATCCACTTAGGAGACAGGCCCTATCGATGTCCTGAGTGTGGCAAGACCTTCA
ATCAGCGTTCCCATTTCCTCACACACCAGAGAACGCATACAGGAGAAAAACCTTTCCACTGTAGTAAATG
TAACAAGAGCTTCCGTCAGAAAGCGCATCTTTTATGCCATCAAAACACCCATTTGATTTAGTAATGAACT
AGTCCGTAACTTGAAAGTATTTCGATTTCTTGGCTTTATATATCTTGTGGAAAGGACGACAACGTAATGC
GGATCCACCACGC
