>Addgene plasmid #144367 | TFORF1583 | depositor partial sequence | sequence record 285217 | Barcode
CAACGTAATGCGGATCCACCACGC
